Addgene plasmid #169310: SIN40C.SFFV.mTagBFP2.let-7c
Purpose: Constitutive overexpression of let-7c with mTagBFP2 as a reporter fluorescent protein
Depositing lab: Jan-Henning Klusmann. Depositing organization: Martin-Luther-Universitaet Halle-Wittenberg. Publication: The megakaryocytic transcription factor ARID3A suppresses leukemia pathogenesis. Alejo-Valle O, Weigert K, Bhayadia R, Ng M, Issa H, Beyer C, Emmrich S, Schuschel K, Ihling C, Sinz A, Zimmermann M, Wickenhauser C, Flasinski M, Regenyi EM, Labuhn M, Reinhardt D, Yaspo ML, Heckl D, Klusmann JH. Blood. 2021 Sep 27. pii: S0006-4971(21)01649-9. doi: 10.1182/blood.2021012231. PubMed 34570885.
Backbone
  Vector backbone: SIN40C
  Vector type: Lentiviral
Growth in bacteria
  Bacterial resistance: Ampicillin, 100 μg/mL
  Growth temperature: 37°C
  Growth strain: NEB Stable
  Copy number: High Copy
Gene/Insert
  Gene/Insert name: let-7c
  Species: H. sapiens (human)
  Entrez Gene: MIRLET7C (a.k.a. LET7C, MIRNLET7C, hsa-let-7c, let-7c)
  Promoter: SFFV
  Tag / fusion protein: TagBFP2 (N terminal on insert)
  Cloning method: Restriction Enzyme; 5′ cloning site Unknown (unknown if destroyed)
  Sequencing primers: 5′ SFFV-F; 3′ WPRE-R
Terms and licenses: Academic/Nonprofit Terms; Industry Terms: Not Available to Industry
How to cite: SIN40C.SFFV.mTagBFP2.let-7c was a gift from Jan-Henning Klusmann (Addgene plasmid # 169310 ; http://n2t.net/addgene:169310 ; RRID:Addgene_169310)
