[The description below was written by a language model from this plasmid's Addgene catalogue record and pLannotate feature annotations shown in this document.]
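Description:
SIN40C.SFFV.mTagBFP2.let-7c is a self-inactivating, third-generation-style HIV-1 lentiviral transfer plasmid of about 8.3 kb built on the SIN40C backbone for constitutive overexpression of the human microRNA let-7c (MIRLET7C). In bacteria it is maintained through a high-copy ColE1/pUC-type origin and selected with ampicillin via the β-lactamase gene. The backbone also carries an f1 origin, an SV40 origin and leftover cloning-vector elements (lac promoter/operator, lacZα and lacI fragments, T3 and T7 promoters). Genomic viral RNA is transcribed in packaging cells from an RSV enhancer/promoter fused to a truncated 5' LTR, with CMV enhancer and SV40 enhancer/promoter fragments annotated just upstream. The Ψ packaging signal with a gag fragment, the Rev response element and the cPPT/CTS support encapsidation, Rev-dependent nuclear export and efficient transduction. The 3' LTR has the ΔU3 deletion, so the integrated provirus lacks LTR promoter activity, and an SV40 polyadenylation signal follows it.

The payload is a single transcription unit driven by the spleen focus-forming virus (SFFV) LTR promoter, a strong constitutive promoter often chosen for haematopoietic cells. It encodes the blue fluorescent protein mTagBFP2 (annotated as TagBFP), followed downstream by a let-7 precursor hairpin. Although the catalogue lists the fluorescent protein as an N-terminal tag, the microRNA is non-coding, and the layout indicates that it sits in the 3' untranslated region of the reporter transcript rather than forming a protein fusion. Blue fluorescence therefore marks cells expressing the let-7c-containing transcript. A WPRE downstream of the hairpin enhances transcript stability and expression. The associated work concerns megakaryocytic transcription factors and leukaemia, consistent with use for stable let-7c delivery and tracking or sorting of transduced cells.
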