Features (pLannotate 1.2.2; 28 found; start..end, strand, type, name):
      1..227     +  promoter       RSV promoter: Rous sarcoma virus enhancer/promoter
    228..408     +  LTR            5' LTR (truncated): truncated 5' long terminal repeat (LTR) from HIV-1
    455..580     +  misc_feature   HIV-1 Ψ: packaging signal of human immunodeficiency virus type 1
    564..927     +  CDS            HIV-1 gag (fragment): gag protein from human immunodeficiency virus 1; gag
   1073..1306    +  misc_feature   RRE: The Rev response element (RRE) of HIV-1 allows for Rev-dependent mRNA export from the nucleus to the cytoplasm.
   1683..1707    +  CDS            Rev (fragment): human immunodeficiency virus 1 (HIV-1) Rev protein; rev; enhances nuclear export of unspliced and incompletely spliced viral mRNAs
   1748..1865    +  misc_feature   cPPT/CTS: central polypurine tract and central termination sequence of HIV-1
   1923..2324    +  promoter       SFFV promoter: spleen focus-forming virus long terminal repeat (LTR) promoter
   2347..3039    +  CDS            TagBFP: TagBFP is a basic (constitutively fluorescent) blue fluorescent protein published in 2008, derived from Entacmaea quadricolor. It is reported to be a very rapidly-maturing monomer with very low acid sensitivity.
   3275..3350    +  ncRNA          let-7 (fragment): Accession: RF00027 - let-7 microRNA precursor
   3521..4109    +  misc_feature   WPRE: woodchuck hepatitis virus posttranscriptional regulatory element
   4160..4179    +  misc_feature   cPPT/CTS (fragment): central polypurine tract and central termination sequence of HIV-1
   4181..4414    +  LTR            3' LTR (ΔU3): self-inactivating 3' long terminal repeat (LTR) from HIV-1
   4492..4613    +  polyA_signal   SV40 poly(A) signal: SV40 polyadenylation signal
   4653..4788    +  rep_origin     SV40 ori: SV40 origin of replication
   4809..4827    -  promoter       T7 promoter: promoter for bacteriophage T7 RNA polymerase
   4835..4990    +  CDS            lacZα (fragment): LacZα fragment of β-galactosidase; lacZ fragment
   4995..5423    +  rep_origin     f1 ori (sequence partly withheld): f1 bacteriophage origin of replication; arrow indicates direction of (+) strand synthesis
   5476..5580    +  promoter       AmpR promoter: bla
   5581..6441    +  CDS            AmpR: β-lactamase; bla; confers resistance to ampicillin, carbenicillin, and related antibiotics
   6612..7200    +  rep_origin     ori: high-copy-number ColE1/pMB1/pBR322/pUC origin of replication
   7383..7475    +  CDS            lacI (fragment): lac repressor; lacI; The lac repressor binds to the lac operator to inhibit transcription in E. coli. This inhibition can be relieved by adding lactose or isopropyl-β-D-thiogalactopyranoside (IPTG).
   7488..7509    +  protein_bind   CAP binding site: CAP binding activates transcription in the presence of cAMP. E. coli catabolite activator protein
   7524..7554    +  promoter       lac promoter: promoter for the E. coli lac operon
   7562..7578    +  protein_bind   lac operator: The lac repressor binds to the lac operator to inhibit transcription in E. coli. This inhibition can be relieved by adding lactose or isopropyl-β-D-thiogalactopyranoside (IPTG). lac repressor encoded by lacI
   7623..7641    +  promoter       T3 promoter: promoter for bacteriophage T3 RNA polymerase
   7686..8065    +  enhancer       CMV enhancer: human cytomegalovirus immediate early enhancer
   8122..8313    +  promoter       SV40 promoter (fragment): SV40 enhancer and early promoter
>Addgene plasmid #169310 | SIN40C.SFFV.mTagBFP2.let-7c | addgene full sequence | sequence record 337876 | Addgene NGS Result
TGTAGTCTTATGCAATACTCTTGTAGTCTTGCAACATGGTAACGATGAGTTAGCAACATGCCTTACAAGG
AGAGAAAAAGCACCGTGCATGCCGATTGGTGGAAGTAAGGTGGTACGATCGTGCCTTATTAGGAAGGCAA
CAGACGGGTCTGACATGGATTGGACGAACCACTGAATTGCCGCATTGCAGAGATATTGTATTTAAGTGCC
TAGCTCGATACATAAACGGGTCTCTCTGGTTAGACCAGATCTGAGCCTGGGAGCTCTCTGGCTAACTAGG
GAACCCACTGCTTAAGCCTCAATAAAGCTTGCCTTGAGTGCTTCAAGTAGTGTGTGCCCGTCTGTTGTGT
GACTCTGGTAACTAGAGATCCCTCAGACCCTTTTAGTCAGTGTGGAAAATCTCTAGCAGTGGCGCCCGAA
CAGGGACTTGAAAGCGAAAGGGAAACCAGAGGAGCTCTCTCGACGCAGGACTCGGCTTGCTGAAGCGCGC
ACGGCAAGAGGCGAGGGGCGGCGACTGGTGAGTACGCCAAAAATTTTGACTAGCGGAGGCTAGAAGGAGA
GAGATGGGTGCGAGAGCGTCAGTATTAAGCGGGGGAGAATTAGATCGCGATGGGAAAAAATTCGGTTAAG
GCCAGGGGGAAAGAAAAAATATAAATTAAAACATATAGTATGGGCAAGCAGGGAGCTAGAACGATTCGCA
GTTAATCCTGGCCTGTTAGAAACATCAGAAGGCTGTAGACAAATACTGGGACAGCTACAACCATCCCTTC
AGACAGGATCAGAAGAACTTAGATCATTATATAATACAGTAGCAACCCTCTATTGTGTGCATCAAAGGAT
AGAGATAAAAGACACCAAGGAAGCTTTAGACAAGATAGAGGAAGAGCAAAACAAAAGTAAGACCACCGCA
CAGCAAGCGGCCGCTGATCTTCAGACCTGGAGGAGGAGATATGAGGGACAATTGGAGAAGTGAATTATAT
AAATATAAAGTAGTAAAAATTGAACCATTAGGAGTAGCACCCACCAAGGCAAAGAGAAGAGTGGTGCAGA
GAGAAAAAAGAGCAGTGGGAATAGGAGCTTTGTTCCTTGGGTTCTTGGGAGCAGCAGGAAGCACTATGGG
CGCAGCGTCAATGACGCTGACGGTACAGGCCAGACAATTATTGTCTGGTATAGTGCAGCAGCAGAACAAT
TTGCTGAGGGCTATTGAGGCGCAACAGCATCTGTTGCAACTCACAGTCTGGGGCATCAAGCAGCTCCAGG
CAAGAATCCTGGCTGTGGAAAGATACCTAAAGGATCAACAGCTCCTGGGGATTTGGGGTTGCTCTGGAAA
ACTCATTTGCACCACTGCTGTGCCTTGGAATGCTAGTTGGAGTAATAAATCTCTGGAACAGATTTGGAAT
CACACGACCTGGATGGAGTGGGACAGAGAAATTAACAATTACACAAGCTTAATACACTCCTTAATTGAAG
AATCGCAAAACCAGCAAGAAAAGAATGAACAAGAATTATTGGAATTAGATAAATGGGCAAGTTTGTGGAA
TTGGTTTAACATAACAAATTGGCTGTGGTATATAAAATTATTCATAATGATAGTAGGAGGCTTGGTAGGT
TTAAGAATAGTTTTTGCTGTACTTTCTATAGTGAATAGAGTTAGGCAGGGATATTCACCATTATCGTTTC
AGACCCACCTCCCAACCCCGAGGGGACAATTCTAGATCTTGAGACAAATGGCAGTATTCATCCACAATTT
TAAAAGAAAAGGGGGGATTGGGGGGTACAGTGCAGGGGAAAGAATAGTAGACATAATAGCAACAGACATA
CAAACTAAAGAATTACAAAAACAAATTACAAAAATTCAAAATTTTCGGGTTTATTACAGGGACAGCAGAG
ATCCACTTTGGCGCCGGCTCGAGCGAGCTGCAGTAACGCCATTTTGCAAGGCATGGAAAAATACCAAACC
AAGAATAGAGAAGTTCAGATCAAGGGCGGGTACATGAAAATAGCTAACGTTGGGCCAAACAGGATATCTG
CGGTGAGCAGTTTCGGCCCCGGCCCGGGGCCAAGAACAGATGGTCACCGCAGTTTCGGCCCCGGCCCGAG
GCCAAGAACAGATGGTCCCCAGATATGGCCCAACCCTCAGCAGTTTCTTAAGACCCATCAGATGTTTCCA
GGCTCCCCCAAGGACCTGAAATGACCCTGCGCCTTATTTGAATTAACCAATCAGCCTGCTTCTCGCTTCT
GTTCGCGCGCTTCTGCTTCCCGAGCTCTATAAAAGAGCTCACAACCCCTCACTCGGCGCGCCAGTCCTCC
GACAGACTGAGTCGGATCGCGGCCGCCACCATGGGAAGCGAGCTGATTAAGGAGAACATGCACATGAAGC
TCTACATGGAGGGCACCGTGGACAACCATCACTTCAAGTGCACATCCGAGGGCGAAGGCAAGCCCTACGA
GGGCACCCAGACCATGAGAATCAAGGTGGTCGAGGGCGGCCCTCTCCCCTTCGCCTTCGACATCCTGGCT
ACTAGCTTCCTCTACGGCAGCAAGACCTTCATCAACCACACCCAGGGCATCCCCGACTTCTTCAAGCAGT
CCTTCCCTGAGGGCTTCACATGGGAGAGAGTCACCACATACGAAGACGGGGGCGTGCTGACCGCTACCCA
GGACACCAGCCTCCAGGACGGCTGCCTCATCTACAACGTCAAGATCAGAGGGGTGAACTTCACATCCAAC
GGCCCTGTGATGCAGAAGAAAACACTCGGCTGGGAGGCCTTCACCGAGACCCTGTACCCCGCTGACGGCG
GCCTGGAAGGCAGAAACGACATGGCCCTGAAGCTCGTGGGCGGGAGCCATCTGATCGCAAACATCAAGAC
CACATATAGATCCAAGAAACCCGCTAAGAACCTCAAGATGCCTGGCGTCTACTATGTGGACTACAGACTG
GAAAGAATCAAGGAGGCCAACAACGAGACCTACGTCGAGCAGCACGAGGTGGCAGTGGCCAGATACTGCG
ACCTCCCTAGCAAACTGGGGCACAAGCTGTACAAGTGAGGATCCGCAGGTTAGATGGTCAGAAGACATTT
TACGTGACCTATGCTGGAAACCCAAGTGTTTAGGTTAGTCCTATGAGAAACAGTTAGCAGCAAAGTTTAC
TGGTAAAATGTTAGAATATTATATCTATATCCTTGCCAAGCCCTTAGGTGTATGGCTGCCATATTTGGAG
GAGCTGACTGAAGATATGATAAGGAGTTTGAAGCAACATTGGAAGCTGTGTGCATCCGGGTTGAGGTAGT
AGGTTGTATGGTTTAGAGTTACACCCTGGGAGTTAACTGTACAACCTTCTAGCTTTCCTTGGAGCACACT
TGAGCCGTCGAGGAATTCTTCATCACTTTAACCTGATTGAGCCAATTTGTGTGCAAGAAGGTAATGTGTC
ATGAGTATCTTGGATCATTGATTTGGGCCTTTATTACATTAAAATGATCATTTCAGCCCTATTACCGGTA
ACGCGTCGCGTTAAGTCGACAATCAACCTCTGGATTACAAAATTTGTGAAAGATTGACTGGTATTCTTAA
CTATGTTGCTCCTTTTACGCTATGTGGATACGCTGCTTTAATGCCTTTGTATCATGCTATTGCTTCCCGT
ATGGCTTTCATTTTCTCCTCCTTGTATAAATCCTGGTTGCTGTCTCTTTATGAGGAGTTGTGGCCCGTTG
TCAGGCAACGTGGCGTGGTGTGCACTGTGTTTGCTGACGCAACCCCCACTGGTTGGGGCATTGCCACCAC
CTGTCAGCTCCTTTCCGGGACTTTCGCTTTCCCCCTCCCTATTGCCACGGCGGAACTCATCGCCGCCTGC
CTTGCCCGCTGCTGGACAGGGGCTCGGCTGTTGGGCACTGACAATTCCGTGGTGTTGTCGGGGAAATCAT
CGTCCTTTCCTTGGCTGCTCGCCTGTGTTGCCACCTGGATTCTGCGCGGGACGTCCTTCTGCTACGTCCC
TTCGGCCCTCAATCCAGCGGACCTTCCTTCCCGCGGCCTGCTGCCGGCTCTGCGGCCTCTTCCGCGTCTT
CGCCTTCGCCCTCAGACGAGTCGGATCTCCCTTTGGGCCGCCTCCCCGCGTCGACTTTAAGACCAATGAC
TTACAAGGCAGCTGTAGATCTTAGCCACTTTTTAAAAGAAAAGGGGGGACTGGAAGGGCTAATTCACTCC
CAACGAAGACAAGATCTGCTTTTTGCTTGTACTGGGTCTCTCTGGTTAGACCAGATCTGAGCCTGGGAGC
TCTCTGGCTAACTAGGGAACCCACTGCTTAAGCCTCAATAAAGCTTGCCTTGAGTGCTTCAAGTAGTGTG
TGCCCGTCTGTTGTGTGACTCTGGTAACTAGAGATCCCTCAGACCCTTTTAGTCAGTGTGGAAAATCTCT
AGCAGTACGTATAGTAGTTCATGTCATCTTATTATTCAGTATTTATAACTTGCAAAGAAATGAATATCAG
AGAGTGAGAGGAACTTGTTTATTGCAGCTTATAATGGTTACAAATAAAGCAATAGCATCACAAATTTCAC
AAATAAAGCATTTTTTTCACTGCATTCTAGTTGTGGTTTGTCCAAACTCATCAATGTATCTTATCATGTC
TGGCTCTAGCTATCCCGCCCCTAACTCCGCCCATCCCGCCCCTAACTCCGCCCAGTTCCGCCCATTCTCC
GCCCCATGGCTGACTAATTTTTTTTATTTATGCAGAGGCCGAGGCCGCCTCGGCCTCTGAGCTATTCCAG
AAGTAGTGAGGAGGCTTTTTTGGAGGCCTAGGGACGTACCCAATTCGCCCTATAGTGAGTCGTATTACGC
GCGCTCACTGGCCGTCGTTTTACAACGTCGTGACTGGGAAAACCCTGGCGTTACCCAACTTAATCGCCTT
GCAGCACATCCCCCTTTCGCCAGCTGGCGTAATAGCGAAGAGGCCCGCACCGATCGCCCTTCCCAACAGT
TGCGCAGCCTGAATGGCGAATGGG
[124 nt withheld, positions 4995-5118]
C
[91 nt withheld, positions 5120-5210]
A
[49 nt withheld, positions 5212-5260]
CCTTTGACGTTGGAGTCCACGTTCTTT
[37 nt withheld, positions 5288-5324]
ACCCTATCTCGGTCTATTCTTTTGATTTATAAGGGATTTTGCCGATTTCGGCCTATTGGTTAAAAAATGA
GCTGATTTAACAAAAATTTAACGCGAATTTTAACAAAATATTAACGCTTACAATTTAGGTGGCACTTTTC
GGGGAAATGTGCGCGGAACCCCTATTTGTTTATTTTTCTAAATACATTCAAATATGTATCCGCTCATGAG
ACAATAACCCTGATAAATGCTTCAATAATATTGAAAAAGGAAGAGTATGAGTATTCAACATTTCCGTGTC
GCCCTTATTCCCTTTTTTGCGGCATTTTGCCTTCCTGTTTTTGCTCACCCAGAAACGCTGGTGAAAGTAA
AAGATGCTGAAGATCAGTTGGGTGCACGAGTGGGTTACATCGAACTGGATCTCAACAGCGGTAAGATCCT
TGAGAGTTTTCGCCCCGAAGAACGTTTTCCAATGATGAGCACTTTTAAAGTTCTGCTATGTGGCGCGGTA
TTATCCCGTATTGACGCCGGGCAAGAGCAACTCGGTCGCCGCATACACTATTCTCAGAATGACTTGGTTG
AGTACTCACCAGTCACAGAAAAGCATCTTACGGATGGCATGACAGTAAGAGAATTATGCAGTGCTGCCAT
AACCATGAGTGATAACACTGCGGCCAACTTACTTCTGACAACGATCGGAGGACCGAAGGAGCTAACCGCT
TTTTTGCACAACATGGGGGATCATGTAACTCGCCTTGATCGTTGGGAACCGGAGCTGAATGAAGCCATAC
CAAACGACGAGCGTGACACCACGATGCCTGTAGCAATGGCAACAACGTTGCGCAAACTATTAACTGGCGA
ACTACTTACTCTAGCTTCCCGGCAACAATTAATAGACTGGATGGAGGCGGATAAAGTTGCAGGACCACTT
CTGCGCTCGGCCCTTCCGGCTGGCTGGTTTATTGCTGATAAATCTGGAGCCGGTGAGCGTGGGTCTCGCG
GTATCATTGCAGCACTGGGGCCAGATGGTAAGCCCTCCCGTATCGTAGTTATCTACACGACGGGGAGTCA
GGCAACTATGGATGAACGAAATAGACAGATCGCTGAGATAGGTGCCTCACTGATTAAGCATTGGTAACTG
TCAGACCAAGTTTACTCATATATACTTTAGATTGATTTAAAACTTCATTTTTAATTTAAAAGGATCTAGG
TGAAGATCCTTTTTGATAATCTCATGACCAAAATCCCTTAACGTGAGTTTTCGTTCCACTGAGCGTCAGA
CCCCGTAGAAAAGATCAAAGGATCTTCTTGAGATCCTTTTTTTCTGCGCGTAATCTGCTGCTTGCAAACA
AAAAAACCACCGCTACCAGCGGTGGTTTGTTTGCCGGATCAAGAGCTACCAACTCTTTTTCCGAAGGTAA
CTGGCTTCAGCAGAGCGCAGATACCAAATACTGTTCTTCTAGTGTAGCCGTAGTTAGGCCACCACTTCAA
GAACTCTGTAGCACCGCCTACATACCTCGCTCTGCTAATCCTGTTACCAGTGGCTGCTGCCAGTGGCGAT
AAGTCGTGTCTTACCGGGTTGGACTCAAGACGATAGTTACCGGATAAGGCGCAGCGGTCGGGCTGAACGG
GGGGTTCGTGCACACAGCCCAGCTTGGAGCGAACGACCTACACCGAACTGAGATACCTACAGCGTGAGCT
ATGAGAAAGCGCCACGCTTCCCGAAGGGAGAAAGGCGGACAGGTATCCGGTAAGCGGCAGGGTCGGAACA
GGAGAGCGCACGAGGGAGCTTCCAGGGGGAAACGCCTGGTATCTTTATAGTCCTGTCGGGTTTCGCCACC
TCTGACTTGAGCGTCGATTTTTGTGATGCTCGTCAGGGGGGCGGAGCCTATGGAAAAACGCCAGCAACGC
GGCCTTTTTACGGTTCCTGGCCTTTTGCTGGCCTTTTGCTCACATGTTCTTTCCTGCGTTATCCCCTGAT
TCTGTGGATAACCGTATTACCGCCTTTGAGTGAGCTGATACCGCTCGCCGCAGCCGAACGACCGAGCGCA
GCGAGTCAGTGAGCGAGGAAGCGGAAGAGCGCCCAATACGCAAACCGCCTCTCCCCGCGCGTTGGCCGAT
TCATTAATGCAGCTGGCACGACAGGTTTCCCGACTGGAAAGCGGGCAGTGAGCGCAACGCAATTAATGTG
AGTTAGCTCACTCATTAGGCACCCCAGGCTTTACACTTTATGCTTCCGGCTCGTATGTTGTGTGGAATTG
TGAGCGGATAACAATTTCACACAGGAAACAGCTATGACCATGATTACGCCAAGCGCGCAATTAACCCTCA
CTAAAGGGAACAAAAGCTGGAGCTGCAAGCGGTACCGTCGACCTGCAGGTTGACATTGATTATTGACTAG
TTATTAATAGTAATCAATTACGGGGTCATTAGTTCATAGCCCATATATGGAGTTCCGCGTTACATAACTT
ACGGTAAATGGCCCGCCTGGCTGACCGCCCAACGACCCCCGCCCATTGACGTCAATAATGACGTATGTTC
CCATAGTAACGCCAATAGGGACTTTCCATTGACGTCAATGGGTGGAGTATTTACGGTAAACTGCCCACTT
GGCAGTACATCAAGTGTATCATATGCCAAGTACGCCCCCTATTGACGTCAATGACGGTAAATGGCCCGCC
TGGCATTATGCCCAGTACATGACCTTATGGGACTTTCCTACTTGGCAGTACATCTACGTATTAGTCATCG
CTATTACCATGGCGCGCCATGCAGGGCCTGAAATAACCTCTGAAAGAGGAACTTGGTTAGGTACCTTCTG
AGGCGGAAAGAACCAGCTGTGGAATGTGTGTCAGTTAGGGTGTGGAAAGTCCCCAGGCTCCCCAGCAGGC
AGAAGTATGCAAAGCATGCATCTCAATTAGTCAGCAACCAGGTGTGGAAAGTCCCCAGGCTCCCCAGCAG
GCAGAAGTATGCAAAGCATGCATCTCAATTAGTCAGCAACCATAGTCCCTTAAGAGGCGCGCCTTAA
